Addgene plasmid #140254: CGBE1-VRQR (pBM1192)
Purpose: CMV promoter expression plasmid for UNG(E.coli)-rAPOBEC1(R33A)-nCas9_VRQR-P2A-EGFP
Depositing lab: Keith Joung. Publication: CRISPR C-to-G base editors for inducing targeted DNA transversions in human cells. Kurt IC, Zhou R, Iyer S, Garcia SP, Miller BR, Langner LM, Grunewald J, Joung JK. Nat Biotechnol. 2020 Jul 20. pii: 10.1038/s41587-020-0609-x. doi: 10.1038/s41587-020-0609-x. PubMed 32690971.
Backbone
  Vector backbone: CMV
  Backbone manufacturer: pCMV-ABEmax-P2A-EGFP (Addgene #112101)
  Backbone size w/o insert (bp): 3400
  Total vector size (bp): 9909
  Vector type: Mammalian Expression
Growth in bacteria
  Bacterial resistance: Ampicillin, 100 μg/mL
  Growth temperature: 37°C
  Growth strain: DH5alpha
  Copy number: High Copy
Gene/Insert
  Gene/Insert name: eUNG-BE4max(R33A)_VRQR-ΔUGI (alt name: bpNLS-UNG(E.coli)-rAPOBEC1(R33A)-nCas9_VRQR-bpNLS-P2A-EGFP)
  Species: R. norvegicus (rat); E. coli, S. pyogenes
  Insert size (bp): 6544
  Mutation: R33A in rAPOBEC1, VRQR mutations in SpCas9, D10A in Cas9
  Promoter: CMV
  Cloning method: Gibson Cloning
  Sequencing primers: 5′ CGCAAATGGGCGGTAGGCGTG; 3′ TAGAAGGCACAGTCGAGG
Resource information
  A portion of this plasmid was derived from a plasmid made by: Addgene #140251, SpCas9_VRQR from the Kleinstiver Lab
Terms and licenses: Academic/Nonprofit Terms; Industry Terms: Not Available to Industry
How to cite: CGBE1-VRQR (pBM1192) was a gift from Keith Joung (Addgene plasmid # 140254 ; http://n2t.net/addgene:140254 ; RRID:Addgene_140254)
