[The description below was written by a language model from this plasmid's Addgene catalogue record and pLannotate feature annotations shown in this document.]
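Description:
CGBE1-VRQR (pBM1192) is a 9.9 kb mammalian expression plasmid encoding a CRISPR C-to-G base editor built on a PAM-variant SpCas9. It derives from a CMV-driven base editor backbone (pCMV-ABEmax-P2A-EGFP). It replicates in E. coli from a high-copy ColE1/pUC-type origin and is selected with ampicillin through the β-lactamase gene. Small remnants of lac regulatory sequence, an SV40 promoter fragment and a pBR322 bom fragment are also annotated, and these appear to be backbone leftovers rather than functional parts.

The payload is a single open reading frame of about 6.5 kb, driven by the human CMV immediate-early enhancer and promoter and terminated by the bGH polyadenylation signal. A T7 promoter lies just upstream of the coding region. From N- to C-terminus, the fusion contains a bipartite NLS, E. coli uracil DNA N-glycosylase (UNG), rat APOBEC1 cytidine deaminase carrying R33A, SpCas9 D10A nickase with the VRQR mutations, a second bipartite NLS, a P2A peptide and EGFP. The feature table splits Cas9 into N- and C-terminal annotations, but they are contiguous and represent one coding sequence.

The architecture is BE4max with the uracil glycosylase inhibitor domains removed and UNG added. The deaminase converts target cytosines to uracil. Excision of that uracil is then promoted rather than blocked, which favours C-to-G transversions over C-to-T transitions. The VRQR substitutions alter the PAM preference of SpCas9, so the editor can reach sites unavailable to the standard enzyme. The P2A-linked EGFP is released as a separate protein and marks transfected cells. The plasmid carries no guide RNA cassette, so a guide must be supplied separately. It is intended for targeted base editing in human cells.
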