Features (pLannotate 1.2.2; 19 found; start..end, strand, type, name):
     52..276     +  polyA_signal   bGH poly(A) signal: bovine growth hormone polyadenylation signal
    280..301     +  promoter       SV40 promoter (fragment): SV40 enhancer and early promoter
    306..322     +  misc_feature   MCS (fragment): pBluescript multiple cloning site
    371..387     -  protein_bind   lac operator: The lac repressor binds to the lac operator to inhibit transcription in E. coli. This inhibition can be relieved by adding lactose or isopropyl-β-D-thiogalactopyranoside (IPTG). lac repressor encoded by lacI
    395..425     -  promoter       lac promoter: promoter for the E. coli lac operon
    440..461     -  protein_bind   CAP binding site: CAP binding activates transcription in the presence of cAMP. E. coli catabolite activator protein
    474..566     -  CDS            lacI (fragment): lac repressor; lacI; The lac repressor binds to the lac operator to inhibit transcription in E. coli. This inhibition can be relieved by adding lactose or isopropyl-β-D-thiogalactopyranoside (IPTG).
    749..1337    -  rep_origin     ori: high-copy-number ColE1/pMB1/pBR322/pUC origin of replication
   1508..2368    -  CDS            AmpR: β-lactamase; bla; confers resistance to ampicillin, carbenicillin, and related antibiotics
   2369..2473    -  promoter       AmpR promoter: bla
   2544..2588    -  misc_feature   bom (fragment): basis of mobility region from pBR322
   2743..3122    +  enhancer       CMV enhancer: human cytomegalovirus immediate early enhancer
   3123..3326    +  promoter       CMV promoter: human cytomegalovirus (CMV) immediate early promoter
   3368..3386    +  promoter       T7 promoter: promoter for bacteriophage T7 RNA polymerase
   3457..4140    +  CDS            ung: UNG_ECOLI - Experimental evidence at protein level: Swiss-Prot protein existence level 1. Excises uracil residues from the DNA which can arise as a result of misincorporation of dUMP residues by DNA polymerase or due to deamination of cytosine. From Escherichia coli (strain K12).
   4171..4854    +  CDS            Apobec1: ABEC1_RAT - Experimental evidence at protein level: Swiss-Prot protein existence level 1. Catalytic component of the apolipoprotein B mRNA editing enzyme complex which is responsible for the postranscriptional editing of a CAA codon for Gln to a UAA codon for stop in the APOB mRNA. May also play a role in the epigenetic regulation of gene expression by participating in DNA demethylation. From Rattus norvegicus (Rat).
   4951..6552    +  CDS            dCas9(N): N-terminal portion of catalytically inactive Streptococcus pyogenes dCas9 carrying the D10A mutation (Zetsche et al., 2015)
   6553..9051    +  CDS            Cas9(C): C-terminal portion of Streptococcus pyogenes Cas9 (Zetsche et al., 2015)
   9190..9906    +  CDS            EGFP: EGFP is a basic (constitutively fluorescent) green fluorescent protein published in 1996, derived from Aequorea victoria. It is reported to be a rapidly-maturing weak dimer with moderate acid sensitivity.
>Addgene plasmid #140254 | CGBE1-VRQR (pBM1192) | addgene full sequence | sequence record 291779 | Addgene NGS Result
CCGGTCATCATCACCATCACCATTGAGTTTAAACCCGCTGATCAGCCTCGACTGTGCCTTCTAGTTGCCA
GCCATCTGTTGTTTGCCCCTCCCCCGTGCCTTCCTTGACCCTGGAAGGTGCCACTCCCACTGTCCTTTCC
TAATAAAATGAGGAAATTGCATCGCATTGTCTGAGTAGGTGTCATTCTATTCTGGGGGGTGGGGTGGGGC
AGGACAGCAAGGGGGAGGATTGGGAAGACAATAGCAGGCATGCTGGGGATGCGGTGGGCTCTATGGCTTC
TGAGGCGGAAAGAACCAGCTGGGGCTCGATACCGTCGACCTCTAGCTAGAGCTTGGCGTAATCATGGTCA
TAGCTGTTTCCTGTGTGAAATTGTTATCCGCTCACAATTCCACACAACATACGAGCCGGAAGCATAAAGT
GTAAAGCCTAGGGTGCCTAATGAGTGAGCTAACTCACATTAATTGCGTTGCGCTCACTGCCCGCTTTCCA
GTCGGGAAACCTGTCGTGCCAGCTGCATTAATGAATCGGCCAACGCGCGGGGAGAGGCGGTTTGCGTATT
GGGCGCTCTTCCGCTTCCTCGCTCACTGACTCGCTGCGCTCGGTCGTTCGGCTGCGGCGAGCGGTATCAG
CTCACTCAAAGGCGGTAATACGGTTATCCACAGAATCAGGGGATAACGCAGGAAAGAACATGTGAGCAAA
AGGCCAGCAAAAGGCCAGGAACCGTAAAAAGGCCGCGTTGCTGGCGTTTTTCCATAGGCTCCGCCCCCCT
GACGAGCATCACAAAAATCGACGCTCAAGTCAGAGGTGGCGAAACCCGACAGGACTATAAAGATACCAGG
CGTTTCCCCCTGGAAGCTCCCTCGTGCGCTCTCCTGTTCCGACCCTGCCGCTTACCGGATACCTGTCCGC
CTTTCTCCCTTCGGGAAGCGTGGCGCTTTCTCATAGCTCACGCTGTAGGTATCTCAGTTCGGTGTAGGTC
GTTCGCTCCAAGCTGGGCTGTGTGCACGAACCCCCCGTTCAGCCCGACCGCTGCGCCTTATCCGGTAACT
ATCGTCTTGAGTCCAACCCGGTAAGACACGACTTATCGCCACTGGCAGCAGCCACTGGTAACAGGATTAG
CAGAGCGAGGTATGTAGGCGGTGCTACAGAGTTCTTGAAGTGGTGGCCTAACTACGGCTACACTAGAAGA
ACAGTATTTGGTATCTGCGCTCTGCTGAAGCCAGTTACCTTCGGAAAAAGAGTTGGTAGCTCTTGATCCG
GCAAACAAACCACCGCTGGTAGCGGTGGTTTTTTTGTTTGCAAGCAGCAGATTACGCGCAGAAAAAAAGG
ATCTCAAGAAGATCCTTTGATCTTTTCTACGGGGTCTGACACTCAGTGGAACGAAAACTCACGTTAAGGG
ATTTTGGTCATGAGATTATCAAAAAGGATCTTCACCTAGATCCTTTTAAATTAAAAATGAAGTTTTAAAT
CAATCTAAAGTATATATGAGTAAACTTGGTCTGACAGTTACCAATGCTTAATCAGTGAGGCACCTATCTC
AGCGATCTGTCTATTTCGTTCATCCATAGTTGCCTGACTCCCCGTCGTGTAGATAACTACGATACGGGAG
GGCTTACCATCTGGCCCCAGTGCTGCAATGATACCGCGAGACCCACGCTCACCGGCTCCAGATTTATCAG
CAATAAACCAGCCAGCCGGAAGGGCCGAGCGCAGAAGTGGTCCTGCAACTTTATCCGCCTCCATCCAGTC
TATTAATTGTTGCCGGGAAGCTAGAGTAAGTAGTTCGCCAGTTAATAGTTTGCGCAACGTTGTTGCCATT
GCTACAGGCATCGTGGTGTCACGCTCGTCGTTTGGTATGGCTTCATTCAGCTCCGGTTCCCAACGATCAA
GGCGAGTTACATGATCCCCCATGTTGTGCAAAAAAGCGGTTAGCTCCTTCGGTCCTCCGATCGTTGTCAG
AAGTAAGTTGGCCGCAGTGTTATCACTCATGGTTATGGCAGCACTGCATAATTCTCTTACTGTCATGCCA
TCCGTAAGATGCTTTTCTGTGACTGGTGAGTACTCAACCAAGTCATTCTGAGAATAGTGTATGCGGCGAC
CGAGTTGCTCTTGCCCGGCGTCAATACGGGATAATACCGCGCCACATAGCAGAACTTTAAAAGTGCTCAT
CATTGGAAAACGTTCTTCGGGGCGAAAACTCTCAAGGATCTTACCGCTGTTGAGATCCAGTTCGATGTAA
CCCACTCGTGCACCCAACTGATCTTCAGCATCTTTTACTTTCACCAGCGTTTCTGGGTGAGCAAAAACAG
GAAGGCAAAATGCCGCAAAAAAGGGAATAAGGGCGACACGGAAATGTTGAATACTCATACTCTTCCTTTT
TCAATATTATTGAAGCATTTATCAGGGTTATTGTCTCATGAGCGGATACATATTTGAATGTATTTAGAAA
AATAAACAAATAGGGGTTCCGCGCACATTTCCCCGAAAAGTGCCACCTGACGTCGACGGATCGGGAGATC
GATCTCCCGATCCCCTAGGGTCGACTCTCAGTACAATCTGCTCTGATGCCGCATAGTTAAGCCAGTATCT
GCTCCCTGCTTGTGTGTTGGAGGTCGCTGAGTAGTGCGCGAGCAAAATTTAAGCTACAACAAGGCAAGGC
TTGACCGACAATTGCATGAAGAATCTGCTTAGGGTTAGGCGTTTTGCGCTGCTTCGCGATGTACGGGCCA
GATATACGCGTTGACATTGATTATTGACTAGTTATTAATAGTAATCAATTACGGGGTCATTAGTTCATAG
CCCATATATGGAGTTCCGCGTTACATAACTTACGGTAAATGGCCCGCCTGGCTGACCGCCCAACGACCCC
CGCCCATTGACGTCAATAATGACGTATGTTCCCATAGTAACGCCAATAGGGACTTTCCATTGACGTCAAT
GGGTGGAGTATTTACGGTAAACTGCCCACTTGGCAGTACATCAAGTGTATCATATGCCAAGTACGCCCCC
TATTGACGTCAATGACGGTAAATGGCCCGCCTGGCATTATGCCCAGTACATGACCTTATGGGACTTTCCT
ACTTGGCAGTACATCTACGTATTAGTCATCGCTATTACCATGGTGATGCGGTTTTGGCAGTACATCAATG
GGCGTGGATAGCGGTTTGACTCACGGGGATTTCCAAGTCTCCACCCCATTGACGTCAATGGGAGTTTGTT
TTGGCACCAAAATCAACGGGACTTTCCAAAATGTCGTAACAACTCCGCCCCATTGACGCAAATGGGCGGT
AGGCGTGTACGGTGGGAGGTCTATATAAGCAGAGCTGGTTTAGTGAACCGTCAGATCCGCTAGAGATCCG
CGGCCGCTAATACGACTCACTATAGGGAGAGCCGCCACCATGAAACGGACAGCCGACGGAAGCGAGTTCG
AGTCACCAAAGAAGAAGCGGAAAGTCGCCAACGAACTGACCTGGCACGACGTGCTGGCCGAAGAGAAGCA
GCAGCCCTATTTCCTTAACACCCTGCAGACCGTGGCCAGCGAGCGGCAGAGCGGCGTGACCATCTACCCC
CCACAGAAAGACGTGTTTAACGCCTTCCGCTTCACAGAGCTGGGCGACGTGAAGGTGGTGATCCTGGGCC
AGGACCCCTACCACGGCCCCGGCCAGGCCCATGGTCTGGCCTTCAGCGTGCGGCCCGGCATCGCCATCCC
CCCCAGCCTGCTGAACATGTATAAGGAGCTGGAAAACACCATCCCCGGCTTCACCCGGCCCAATCACGGC
TACCTGGAGAGCTGGGCGCGGCAGGGCGTGCTGCTGCTCAACACCGTGCTGACGGTACGGGCCGGCCAGG
CGCATAGCCACGCCAGCCTGGGCTGGGAGACCTTCACCGATAAGGTGATCAGCCTGATCAACCAGCACCG
GGAGGGCGTGGTGTTTCTGCTGTGGGGCAGCCATGCCCAGAAGAAAGGCGCCATCATCGACAAGCAGCGG
CATCATGTGCTGAAAGCCCCCCACCCCAGCCCCCTTAGCGCCCACCGGGGCTTCTTCGGCTGCAACCATT
TCGTGCTGGCCAATCAGTGGCTGGAACAACGGGGCGAGACCCCCATTGACTGGATGCCCGTGTTGCCCGC
CGAGAGCGAGAGCGGCGGGAGCGGCGGGAGCGGGGGGAGCTCCTCAGAGACTGGGCCTGTCGCCGTCGAT
CCAACCCTGCGCCGCCGGATTGAACCTCACGAGTTTGAAGTGTTCTTTGACCCCCGGGAGCTGGCCAAGG
AGACATGCCTGCTGTACGAGATCAACTGGGGAGGCAGGCACTCCATCTGGAGGCACACCTCTCAGAACAC
AAATAAGCACGTGGAGGTGAACTTCATCGAGAAGTTTACCACAGAGCGGTACTTCTGCCCCAATACCAGA
TGTAGCATCACATGGTTTCTGAGCTGGTCCCCTTGCGGAGAGTGTAGCAGGGCCATCACCGAGTTCCTGT
CCAGATATCCACACGTGACACTGTTTATCTACATCGCCAGGCTGTATCACCACGCAGACCCAAGGAATAG
GCAGGGCCTGCGCGATCTGATCAGCTCCGGCGTGACCATCCAGATCATGACAGAGCAGGAGTCCGGCTAC
TGCTGGCGGAACTTCGTGAATTATTCTCCTAGCAACGAGGCCCACTGGCCTAGGTACCCACACCTGTGGG
TGCGCCTGTACGTGCTGGAGCTGTATTGCATCATCCTGGGCCTGCCCCCTTGTCTGAATATCCTGCGGAG
AAAGCAGCCCCAGCTGACCTTCTTTACAATCGCCCTGCAGTCTTGTCACTATCAGAGGCTGCCACCCCAC
ATCCTGTGGGCCACAGGCCTGAAGTCTGGAGGATCTAGCGGAGGATCCTCTGGCAGCGAGACACCAGGAA
CAAGCGAGTCAGCAACACCAGAGAGCAGTGGCGGCAGCAGCGGCGGCAGCGACAAGAAGTACAGCATCGG
CCTGGCCATCGGCACCAACTCTGTGGGCTGGGCCGTGATCACCGACGAGTACAAGGTGCCCAGCAAGAAA
TTCAAGGTGCTGGGCAACACCGACCGGCACAGCATCAAGAAGAACCTGATCGGAGCCCTGCTGTTCGACA
GCGGCGAAACAGCCGAGGCCACCCGGCTGAAGAGAACCGCCAGAAGAAGATACACCAGACGGAAGAACCG
GATCTGCTATCTGCAAGAGATCTTCAGCAACGAGATGGCCAAGGTGGACGACAGCTTCTTCCACAGACTG
GAAGAGTCCTTCCTGGTGGAAGAGGATAAGAAGCACGAGCGGCACCCCATCTTCGGCAACATCGTGGACG
AGGTGGCCTACCACGAGAAGTACCCCACCATCTACCACCTGAGAAAGAAACTGGTGGACAGCACCGACAA
GGCCGACCTGCGGCTGATCTATCTGGCCCTGGCCCACATGATCAAGTTCCGGGGCCACTTCCTGATCGAG
GGCGACCTGAACCCCGACAACAGCGACGTGGACAAGCTGTTCATCCAGCTGGTGCAGACCTACAACCAGC
TGTTCGAGGAAAACCCCATCAACGCCAGCGGCGTGGACGCCAAGGCCATCCTGTCTGCCAGACTGAGCAA
GAGCAGACGGCTGGAAAATCTGATCGCCCAGCTGCCCGGCGAGAAGAAGAATGGCCTGTTCGGAAACCTG
ATTGCCCTGAGCCTGGGCCTGACCCCCAACTTCAAGAGCAACTTCGACCTGGCCGAGGATGCCAAACTGC
AGCTGAGCAAGGACACCTACGACGACGACCTGGACAACCTGCTGGCCCAGATCGGCGACCAGTACGCCGA
CCTGTTTCTGGCCGCCAAGAACCTGTCCGACGCCATCCTGCTGAGCGACATCCTGAGAGTGAACACCGAG
ATCACCAAGGCCCCCCTGAGCGCCTCTATGATCAAGAGATACGACGAGCACCACCAGGACCTGACCCTGC
TGAAAGCTCTCGTGCGGCAGCAGCTGCCTGAGAAGTACAAAGAGATTTTCTTCGACCAGAGCAAGAACGG
CTACGCCGGCTACATTGACGGCGGAGCCAGCCAGGAAGAGTTCTACAAGTTCATCAAGCCCATCCTGGAA
AAGATGGACGGCACCGAGGAACTGCTCGTGAAGCTGAACAGAGAGGACCTGCTGCGGAAGCAGCGGACCT
TCGACAACGGCAGCATCCCCCACCAGATCCACCTGGGAGAGCTGCACGCCATTCTGCGGCGGCAGGAAGA
TTTTTACCCATTCCTGAAGGACAACCGGGAAAAGATCGAGAAGATCCTGACCTTCCGCATCCCCTACTAC
GTGGGCCCTCTGGCCAGGGGAAACAGCAGATTCGCCTGGATGACCAGAAAGAGCGAGGAAACCATCACCC
CCTGGAACTTCGAGGAAGTGGTGGACAAGGGCGCTTCCGCCCAGAGCTTCATCGAGCGGATGACCAACTT
CGATAAGAACCTGCCCAACGAGAAGGTGCTGCCCAAGCACAGCCTGCTGTACGAGTACTTCACCGTGTAT
AACGAGCTGACCAAAGTGAAATACGTGACCGAGGGAATGAGAAAGCCCGCCTTCCTGAGCGGCGAGCAGA
AAAAGGCCATCGTGGACCTGCTGTTCAAGACCAACCGGAAAGTGACCGTGAAGCAGCTGAAAGAGGACTA
CTTCAAGAAAATCGAGTGCTTCGACTCCGTGGAAATCTCCGGCGTGGAAGATCGGTTCAACGCCTCCCTG
GGCACATACCACGATCTGCTGAAAATTATCAAGGACAAGGACTTCCTGGACAATGAGGAAAACGAGGACA
TTCTGGAAGATATCGTGCTGACCCTGACACTGTTTGAGGACAGAGAGATGATCGAGGAACGGCTGAAAAC
CTATGCCCACCTGTTCGACGACAAAGTGATGAAGCAGCTGAAGCGGCGGAGATACACCGGCTGGGGCAGG
CTGAGCCGGAAGCTGATCAACGGCATCCGGGACAAGCAGTCCGGCAAGACAATCCTGGATTTCCTGAAGT
CCGACGGCTTCGCCAACAGAAACTTCATGCAGCTGATCCACGACGACAGCCTGACCTTTAAAGAGGACAT
CCAGAAAGCCCAGGTGTCCGGCCAGGGCGATAGCCTGCACGAGCACATTGCCAATCTGGCCGGCAGCCCC
GCCATTAAGAAGGGCATCCTGCAGACAGTGAAGGTGGTGGACGAGCTCGTGAAAGTGATGGGCCGGCACA
AGCCCGAGAACATCGTGATCGAAATGGCCAGAGAGAACCAGACCACCCAGAAGGGACAGAAGAACAGCCG
CGAGAGAATGAAGCGGATCGAAGAGGGCATCAAAGAGCTGGGCAGCCAGATCCTGAAAGAACACCCCGTG
GAAAACACCCAGCTGCAGAACGAGAAGCTGTACCTGTACTACCTGCAGAATGGGCGGGATATGTACGTGG
ACCAGGAACTGGACATCAACCGGCTGTCCGACTACGATGTGGACCATATCGTGCCTCAGAGCTTTCTGAA
GGACGACTCCATCGACAACAAGGTGCTGACCAGAAGCGACAAGAACCGGGGCAAGAGCGACAACGTGCCC
TCCGAAGAGGTCGTGAAGAAGATGAAGAACTACTGGCGGCAGCTGCTGAACGCCAAGCTGATTACCCAGA
GAAAGTTCGACAATCTGACCAAGGCCGAGAGAGGCGGCCTGAGCGAACTGGATAAGGCCGGCTTCATCAA
GAGACAGCTGGTGGAAACCCGGCAGATCACAAAGCACGTGGCACAGATCCTGGACTCCCGGATGAACACT
AAGTACGACGAGAATGACAAGCTGATCCGGGAAGTGAAAGTGATCACCCTGAAGTCCAAGCTGGTGTCCG
ATTTCCGGAAGGATTTCCAGTTTTACAAAGTGCGCGAGATCAACAACTACCACCACGCCCACGACGCCTA
CCTGAACGCCGTCGTGGGAACCGCCCTGATCAAAAAGTACCCTAAGCTGGAAAGCGAGTTCGTGTACGGC
GACTACAAGGTGTACGACGTGCGGAAGATGATCGCCAAGAGCGAGCAGGAAATCGGCAAGGCTACCGCCA
AGTACTTCTTCTACAGCAACATCATGAACTTTTTCAAGACCGAGATTACCCTGGCCAACGGCGAGATCCG
GAAGCGGCCTCTGATCGAGACAAACGGCGAAACCGGGGAGATCGTGTGGGATAAGGGCCGGGATTTTGCC
ACCGTGCGGAAAGTGCTGAGCATGCCCCAAGTGAATATCGTGAAAAAGACCGAGGTGCAGACAGGCGGCT
TCAGCAAAGAGTCTATCCTGCCCAAGAGGAACAGCGATAAGCTGATCGCCAGAAAGAAGGACTGGGACCC
TAAGAAGTACGGCGGCTTCGTGAGCCCCACCGTGGCCTATTCTGTGCTGGTGGTGGCCAAAGTGGAAAAG
GGCAAGTCCAAGAAACTGAAGAGTGTGAAAGAGCTGCTGGGGATCACCATCATGGAAAGAAGCAGCTTCG
AGAAGAATCCCATCGACTTTCTGGAAGCCAAGGGCTACAAAGAAGTGAAAAAGGACCTGATCATCAAGCT
GCCTAAGTACTCCCTGTTCGAGCTGGAAAACGGCCGGAAGAGAATGCTGGCCTCTGCCAGAGAACTGCAG
AAGGGAAACGAACTGGCCCTGCCCTCCAAATATGTGAACTTCCTGTACCTGGCCAGCCACTATGAGAAGC
TGAAGGGCTCCCCCGAGGATAATGAGCAGAAACAGCTGTTTGTGGAACAGCACAAGCACTACCTGGACGA
GATCATCGAGCAGATCAGCGAGTTCTCCAAGAGAGTGATCCTGGCCGACGCTAATCTGGACAAAGTGCTG
TCCGCCTACAACAAGCACCGGGATAAGCCCATCAGAGAGCAGGCCGAGAATATCATCCACCTGTTTACCC
TGACCAATCTGGGAGCCCCTGCCGCCTTCAAGTACTTTGACACCACCATCGACCGGAAGCAGTACAGAAG
CACCAAAGAGGTGCTGGACGCCACCCTGATCCACCAGAGCATCACCGGCCTGTACGAGACACGGATCGAC
CTGTCTCAGCTGGGAGGCGACTCTGGCGGCTCAAAAAGAACCGCCGACGGCAGCGAATTCGAGCCCAAGA
AGAAGAGGAAAGTCGGAGGCGGTGGAAGCGGCGCAACAAACTTCTCTCTGCTGAAACAAGCCGGAGATGT
CGAAGAGAATCCTGGACCGATGGTGAGCAAGGGCGAGGAGCTGTTCACCGGGGTGGTGCCCATCCTGGTC
GAGCTGGACGGCGACGTAAACGGCCACAAGTTCAGCGTGTCCGGCGAGGGCGAGGGCGATGCCACCTACG
GCAAGCTGACCCTGAAGTTCATCTGCACCACCGGCAAGCTGCCCGTGCCCTGGCCCACCCTCGTGACCAC
CCTGACCTACGGCGTGCAGTGCTTCAGCCGCTACCCCGACCACATGAAGCAGCACGACTTCTTCAAGTCC
GCCATGCCCGAAGGCTACGTCCAGGAGCGCACCATCTTCTTCAAGGACGACGGCAACTACAAGACCCGCG
CCGAGGTGAAGTTCGAGGGCGACACCCTGGTGAACCGCATCGAGCTGAAGGGCATCGACTTCAAGGAGGA
CGGCAACATCCTGGGGCACAAGCTGGAGTACAACTACAACAGCCACAACGTCTATATCATGGCCGACAAG
CAGAAGAACGGCATCAAGGTGAACTTCAAGATCCGCCACAACATCGAGGACGGCAGCGTGCAGCTCGCCG
ACCACTACCAGCAGAACACCCCCATCGGCGACGGCCCCGTGCTGCTGCCCGACAACCACTACCTGAGCAC
CCAGTCCGCCCTGAGCAAAGACCCCAACGAGAAGCGCGATCACATGGTCCTGCTGGAGTTCGTGACCGCC
GCCGGGATCACTCTCGGCATGGACGAGCTGTACAAGTGA
